>Addgene plasmid #50626 | pCVL RipTAL(Nd154C63) SFFV Age-Xho/Xba-Sal linkers | depositor full sequence | sequence record 79595 | pCVL RipTAL(Nd154C63) SFFV Age-Xho/Xba-Sal linkers sequence 7606 bps
GACGTCAATGTAGTCTTATGCAATACTCTTGTAGTCTTGCAACATGGTAACGATGAGTTAGCAACATGCC
TTACAAGGAGAGAAAAAGCACCGTGCATGCCGATTGGTGGAAGTAAGGTGGTACGATCGTGCCTTATTAG
GAAGGCAACAGACGGGTCTGACATGGATTGGACGAACCACTGAATTGCCGCATTGCAGAGATATTGTATT
TAAGTGCCTAGCTCGATACATAAACGGGTCTCTCTGGTTAGACCAGATCTGAGCCTGGGAGCTCTCTGGC
TAACTAGGGAACCCACTGCTTAAGCCTCAATAAAGCTTGCCTTGAGTGCTTCAAGTAGTGTGTGCCCGTC
TGTTGTGTGACTCTGGTAACTAGAGATCCCTCAGACCCTTTTAGTCAGTGTGGAAAATCTCTAGCAGTGG
CGCCCGAACAGGGACTTGAAAGCGAAAGGGAAACCAGAGGAGCTCTCTCGACGCAGGACTCGGCTTGCTG
AAGCGCGCACGGCAAGAGGCGAGGGGCGGCGACTGGTGAGTACGCCAAAAATTTTGACTAGCGGAGGCTA
GAAGGAGAGAGATGGGTGCGAGAGCGTCAGTATTAAGCGGGGGAGAATTAGATCGCGATGGGAAAAAATT
CGGTTAAGGCCAGGGGGAAAGAAAAAATATAAATTAAAACATATAGTATGGGCAAGCAGGGAGCTAGAAC
GATTCGCAGTTAATCCTGGCCTGTTAGAAACATCAGAAGGCTGTAGACAAATACTGGGACAGCTACAACC
ATCCCTTCAGACAGGATCAGAAGAACTTAGATCATTATATAATACAGTAGCAACCCTCTATTGTGTGCAT
CAAAGGATAGAGATAAAAGACACCAAGGAAGCTTTAGACAAGATAGAGGAAGAGCAAAACAAAAGTAAGA
CCACCGCACAGCAAGCGGCCCTGATCTTCAGACCTGGAGGAGGAGATATGAGGGACAATTGGAGAAGTGA
ATTATATAAATATAAAGTAGTAAAAATTGAACCATTAGGAGTAGCACCCACCAAGGCAAAGAGAAGAGTG
GTGCAGAGAGAAAAAAGAGCAGTGGGAATAGGAGCTTTGTTCCTTGGGTTCTTGGGAGCAGCAGGAAGCA
CTATGGGCGCAGCGTCAATGACGCTGACGGTACAGGCCAGACAATTATTGTCTGGTATAGTGCAGCAGCA
GAACAATTTGCTGAGGGCTATTGAGGCGCAACAGCATCTGTTGCAACTCACAGTCTGGGGCATCAAGCAG
CTCCAGGCAAGAATCCTGGCTGTGGAAAGATACCTAAAGGATCAACAGCTCCTGGGGATTTGGGGTTGCT
CTGGAAAACTCATTTGCACCACTGCTGTGCCTTGGAATGCTAGTTGGAGTAATGAATCTCTGGAACAGAT
TTGGAATCACACGACCTGGATGGAGTGGGACAGAGAAATTAACAATTACACAAGCTTAATACACTCCTTA
ATTGAAGAATCGCAAAACCAGCAAGAAAAGAATGAACAAGAATTATTGGAATTAGATAAATGGGCAAGTT
TGTGGAATTGGTTTAACATAACAAATTGGCTGTGGTATATAAAATTATTCATAATGATAGTAGGAGGCTT
GGTAGGTTTAAGAATAGTTTTTGCTGTACTTTCTATAGTGAATAGAGTTAGGCAGGGATATTCACCATTA
TCGTTTCAGACCCACCTCCCAACCCCGAGGGGACCCGACAGGCCCGAAGGAATAGAAGAAGAAGGTGGAG
AGAGAGACAGAGACAGATCCATTCGATTAGTGAACGGATCTCGACGGTATCGGTTAACTTTTAAAAGAAA
AGGGGGGATTGGGGGGTACAGTGCAGGGGAAAGAATAGTAGACATAATAGCAACAGACATACAAACTAAA
GAATTACAAAAACAAATTACAAAAATTCAAAATTTTATCGATTACGCGTGTGGCATCTGAAGCACCACCA
GCGAGCGAGAGCTAGAGAGAAGGAAAGCCACCGACTTCACCGCCTCCGAGCTGCTCCGGGTCGCGGGTCT
GCAGCGTCTACGGCCCTCCGCGCCTACAGCTCAAGCCACATCCGAAGGGGGAGGGAGCCGGGAGCTGCGC
GCGGGGCCGCCGGGGGGAGGGGTGGCACCGCCCACGCCGGGCGGCCACGAAGGGCGGGGCAGCGGGCGCG
CGCCCGGCGGGGGGAGGGGCCGCGCGCCGCGCCCGCTGGGAATTGGGGCCCTAGGGGGAGGGCGGAGGCG
CCGACGACCGCGGCACTTACCGTTCGCGGCGTGGCGCCCGGTGGTCCCCAAGGGGAGGGAAGGGGGAGGC
GGGGCGAGGACAGTGACCGGAGTCTCCTCAGCGGTGGCTTTTCTGCTTGGCAGCCTCAGCGGCTGGCGCC
AAAACCGGACTCCGCCCACTTCCTCGCCCCTGCGGTGCGAGGGTGTGGAATCCTCCAGACGCTGGGGGAG
GGGGAGTTGGGAGCTTAAAAACTAGTACCCCTTTGGGACCACTTTCAGCAGCGAACTCTCCTGTACACCA
GGGGTCAGTTCCACAGACGCGGGCCAGGGGTGGGTCATTGCGGCGTGAACAATAATTTGACTAGAAGTTG
ATTCGGGTGTTTCCGGAATTCCTAGCTGCAGTAACGCCATTTTGCAAGGCATGGAAAAATACCAAACCAA
GAATAGAGAAGTTCAGATCAAGGGCGGGTACATGAAAATAGCTAACGTTGGGCCAAACAGGATATCTGCG
GTGAGCAGTTTCGGCCCCGGCCCGGGGCCAAGAACAGATGGTCACCGCAGTTTCGGCCCCGGCCCGAGGC
CAAGAACAGATGGTCCCCAGATATGGCCCAACCCTCAGCAGTTTCTTAAGACCCATCAGATGTTTCCAGG
CTCCCCCAAGGACCTGAAATGACCCTGCGCCTTATTTGAATTAACCAATCAGCCTGCTTCTCGCTTCTGT
TCGCGCGCTTCTGCTTCCCGAGCTCTATAAAAGAGCTCACAACCCCTCACTCGGCGCGCCAGTCCTCCGA
CAGACTGAGTCGCCCGATGGCTAGCGAGCTGATTAAGGAGAACATGCACATGAAGCTGTACATGGAGGGC
ACCGTGGACAACCATCACTTCAAGTGCACATCCGAGGGCGAAGGCAAGCCCTACGAGGGCACCCAGACCA
TGAGAATCAAGGTGGTCGAGGGCGGCCCTCTCCCCTTCGCCTTCGACATCCTGGCTACTAGCTTCCTCTA
CGGCAGCAAGACCTTCATCAACCACACCCAGGGCATCCCCGACTTCTTCAAGCAGTCCTTCCCTGAGGGC
TTCACATGGGAGAGAGTCACCACATACGAAGACGGGGGCGTGCTGACCGCTACCCAGGACACCAGCCTCC
AGGACGGCTGCCTCATCTACAACGTCAAGATCAGAGGGGTGAACTTCACATCCAACGGCCCTGTGATGCA
GAAGAAAACACTCGGCTGGGAGGCCTTCACCGAGACACTGTACCCCGCTGACGGCGGCCTGGAAGGCAGA
AACGACATGGCCCTGAAGCTCGTGGGCGGGAGCCATCTGATCGCAAACATCAAGACCACATATAGATCCA
AGAAACCCGCTAAGAACCTCAAGATGCCTGGCGTCTACTATGTGGACTACAGACTGGAAAGAATCAAGGA
GGCCAACAACGAGACCTACGTCGAGCAGCACGAGGTGGCAGTGGCCAGATACTGCGACCTCCCTAGCAAA
CTGGGGCACAAGCTTAATTCAGAGGGCAGAGGAAGTCTTCTAACATGCGGTGACGTGGAGGAGAATCCGG
GCCCCTGCAGGTATCCATATGATGTCCCAGATTATGCGCCACCTAAGAAGAAACGCAAAGTCGTAGACCT
CAGAACCCTCGGCTATTCACAGCAGCAGCAGGAAAAAATTAAGCCTAAAGTGCGAAGCACGGTTGCCCAG
CATCATGAGGCCTTGGTCGGACATGGTTTTACTCACGCTGATATCTGCAGAATTTCTCGGCGGAGACAGA
GTTTGCGCGTGGTCGCTCGGAACTACCCCGAGCTCGCCGCCGCCCTGCCAGAACTGACTCGCGCTCACAT
AGTGGATATCGCCCGGCAGCGGAGCGGAGATCTGGCGCTCCAAGCCCTGCTGCCTGTGGCTACCGCACTT
ACTGCCGCCCCGCTGCGGCTGTCCGCCTCCCAGATCGCCACAGTGGCCCAGTACGGAGAGCGGCCAGCAA
TCCAAGCCCTGTATAGGCTGCGAAGGAAGCTTACCGGTGCATGCTAGCTGACTGACCTCGAGAGCATTGT
GGCCCAGCTGAGCCGGCCTGATCCGGCGTTGGCCGCGTTGACCAACGACCACCTCGTCGCCTTGGCCTGC
CTCGGCGGACGTCCTGCCATGGATGCAGTGAAAAAGGGATTGCCGCACGCGCCGGAATTGATCAGAAGAG
TCAATCGCCGTATTGGCGAACGCACGTCCCATCGCGTTGCGATATCTAGATGACGTAGTGATCTGATCTC
AGTCGACCGAGCATCTTACCGCCATTTATACCCATATTTGTTCTGTTTTTCTTGATTTGGGTATACATTT
AAATGTTAATAGAACAAAATGGTGGGGCAATCATTTACATTTTTAGGGATATGTAATTACTAGTTCAGGT
GTATTGCCACAAGACAAACATGTTAAGAAACTTTCCCGTTATTTACGCTCTGTTCCTGTTAATCAACCTC
TGGATTACAAAATTTGTGAAAGATTGACTGATATTCTTAACTATGTTGCTCCTTTTACGCTGTGTGGATA
TGCTGCTTTATAGCCTCTGTATCTAGCTATTGCTTCCCGTACGGCTTTCGTTTTCTCCTCCTTGTATAAA
TCCTGGTTGCTGTCTCTTTTAGAGGAGTTGTGGCCCGTTGTCCGTCAACGTGGCGTGGTGTGCTCTGTGT
TTGCTGACGCAACCCCCACTGGCTGGGGCATTGCCACCACCTGTCAACTCCTTTCTGGGACTTTCGCTTT
CCCCCTCCCGATCGCCACGGCAGAACTCATCGCCGCCTGCCTTGCCCGCTGCTGGACAGGGGCTAGGTTG
CTGGGCACTGATAATTCCGTGGTGTTGTCATCGAATTCGGTACCTTTTTAAAAGAAAAGGGGGGACTGGA
AGGGCTAATTCACTCCCAACGAAGACAAGATATCATAACTTCGTATAGCATACATTATACGAAGTTATAA
TTTATTTGTGAAATTTGTGATGCTATTGCTTTATTTGTAACCATATGTTTATTTGTGAAATTTGTGATGC
TATTGCTTTATTTGTAACCATTGCTTTTTGCTTGTACTGGGTCTCTCTGGTTAGACCAGATCTGAGCCTG
GGAGCTCTCTGGCTAACTAGGGAACCCACTGCTTAAGCCTCAATAAAGCTTGCCTCGACCAGCCTCGACT
GTGCCTTCTAGTTGCCAGCCATCTGTTGTTTGCCCCTCCCCCGTGCCTTCCTTGACCCTGGAAGGTGCCA
CTCCCACTGTCCTTTCCTAATAAAATGAGGAAATTGCATCGCATTGTCTGAGTAGGTGTCATTCTATTCT
GGGGGGTGGGGTGGGGCAGGACAGCAAGGGGGAGGATTGGGAAGACAATAGCAGGCATGCTGGGGATGCG
GTGGGCTCTATGGCCTGCAGCTGCATTAATGAATCGGCCAACGCGCGGGGAGAGGCGGTTTGCGTATTGG
GCGCTCTTCCGCTTCCTCGCTCACTGACTCGCTGCGCTCGGTCGTTCGGCTGCGGCGAGCGGTATCAGCT
CACTCAAAGGCGGTAATACGGTTATCCACAGAATCAGGGGATAACGCAGGAAAGAACATGTGAGCAAAAG
GCCAGCAAAAGGCCAGGAACCGTAAAAAGGCCGCGTTGCTGGCGTTTTTCCATAGGCTCCGCCCCCCTGA
CGAGCATCACAAAAATCGACGCTCAAGTCAGAGGTGGCGAAACCCGACAGGACTATAAAGATACCAGGCG
TTTCCCCCTGGAAGCTCCCTCGTGCGCTCTCCTGTTCCGACCCTGCCGCTTACCGGATACCTGTCCGCCT
TTCTCCCTTCGGGAAGCGTGGCGCTTTCTCATAGCTCACGCTGTAGGTATCTCAGTTCGGTGTAGGTCGT
TCGCTCCAAGCTGGGCTGTGTGCACGAACCCCCCGTTCAGCCCGACCGCTGCGCCTTATCCGGTAACTAT
CGTCTTGAGTCCAACCCGGTAAGACACGACTTATCGCCACTGGCAGCAGCCACTGGTAACAGGATTAGCA
GAGCGAGGTATGTAGGCGGTGCTACAGAGTTCTTGAAGTGGTGGCCTAACTACGGCTACACTAGAAGGAC
AGTATTTGGTATCTGCGCTCTGCTGAAGCCAGTTACCTTCGGAAAAAGAGTTGGTAGCTCTTGATCCGGC
AAACAAACCACCGCTGGTAGCGGTGGTTTTTTTGTTTGCAAGCAGCAGATTACGCGCAGAAAAAAAGGAT
CTCAAGAAGATCCTTTGATCTTTTCTACGGGGTCTGACGCTCAGTGGAACGAAAACTCACGTTAAGGGAT
TTTGGTCATGAGATTATCAAAAAGGATCTTCACCTAGATCCTTTTAAATTAAAAATGAAGTTTTAAATCA
ATCTAAAGTATATATGAGTAAACTTGGTCTGACAGTTACCAATGCTTAATCAGTGAGGCACCTATCTCAG
CGATCTGTCTATTTCGTTCATCCATAGTTGCCTGACTCCCCGTCGTGTAGATAACTACGATACGGGAGGG
CTTACCATCTGGCCCCAGTGCTGCAATGATACCGCGAGACCCACGCTCACCGGCTCCAGATTTATCAGCA
ATAAACCAGCCAGCCGGAAGGGCCGAGCGCAGAAGTGGTCCTGCAACTTTATCCGCCTCCATCCAGTCTA
TTAATTGTTGCCGGGAAGCTAGAGTAAGTAGTTCGCCAGTTAATAGTTTGCGCAACGTTGTTGCCATTGC
TACAGGCATCGTGGTGTCACGCTCGTCGTTTGGTATGGCTTCATTCAGCTCCGGTTCCCAACGATCAAGG
CGAGTTACATGATCCCCCATGTTGTGCAAAAAAGCGGTTAGCTCCTTCGGTCCTCCGATCGTTGTCAGAA
GTAAGTTGGCCGCAGTGTTATCACTCATGGTTATGGCAGCACTGCATAATTCTCTTACTGTCATGCCATC
CGTAAGATGCTTTTCTGTGACTGGTGAGTACTCAACCAAGTCATTCTGAGAATAGTGTATGCGGCGACCG
AGTTGCTCTTGCCCGGCGTCAATACGGGATAATACCGCGCCACATAGCAGAACTTTAAAAGTGCTCATCA
TTGGAAAACGTTCTTCGGGGCGAAAACTCTCAAGGATCTTACCGCTGTTGAGATCCAGTTCGATGTAACC
CACTCGTGCACCCAACTGATCTTCAGCATCTTTTACTTTCACCAGCGTTTCTGGGTGAGCAAAAACAGGA
AGGCAAAATGCCGCAAAAAAGGGAATAAGGGCGACACGGAAATGTTGAATACTCATACTCTTCCTTTTTC
AATATTATTGAAGCATTTATCAGGGTTATTGTCTCATGAGCGGATACATATTTGAATGTATTTAGAAAAA
TAAACAAATAGGGGTTCCGCGCACATTTCCCCGAAAAGTGCCACCT
Features (pLannotate 1.2.2; 23 found; start..end, strand, type, name):
      9..235     +  promoter       RSV promoter: Rous sarcoma virus enhancer/promoter
    236..416     +  LTR            5' LTR (truncated): truncated 5' long terminal repeat (LTR) from HIV-1
    463..588     +  misc_feature   HIV-1 Ψ: packaging signal of human immunodeficiency virus type 1
    572..910     +  CDS            HIV-1 gag (fragment): gag protein from human immunodeficiency virus 1; gag
   1080..1313    +  misc_feature   RRE: The Rev response element (RRE) of HIV-1 allows for Rev-dependent mRNA export from the nucleus to the cytoplasm.
   1690..1790    +  CDS            Rev (fragment): human immunodeficiency virus 1 (HIV-1) Rev protein; rev; enhances nuclear export of unspliced and incompletely spliced viral mRNAs
   1809..1926    +  misc_feature   cPPT/CTS: central polypurine tract and central termination sequence of HIV-1
   2621..3022    +  promoter       SFFV promoter: spleen focus-forming virus long terminal repeat (LTR) promoter
   3033..3728    +  CDS            TagBFP: TagBFP is a basic (constitutively fluorescent) blue fluorescent protein published in 2008, derived from Entacmaea quadricolor. It is reported to be a very rapidly-maturing monomer with very low acid sensitivity.
   3777..4385    +  CDS            avrXa10 (fragment): AVX10_XANOO - Experimental evidence at protein level: Swiss-Prot protein existence level 1. Avirulence protein. Induces the hypersensitive response (HR)in rice plants carrying the resistance gene Xa10. Activity depends on the presence of the core repeat domains; replacement with repeat domains from other proteins (AvrBs3 of X.euvesicatoria (AC P14727) or AvrXa7 of this organism) does not elicit the HR. Probably acts as a transcription factor in its host plant (rice) to induce plant resistance or disease. From Xanthomonas oryzae pv. oryzae.
   4490..4549    +  CDS            S (fragment): HBSAG_WHV6 - Experimental evidence at transcript level: Swiss-Prot protein existence level 2. The middle envelope protein plays an important role in the budding of the virion. It is involved in the induction of budding in a nucleocapsid independent way. In this process the majority of envelope proteins bud to form subviral lipoprotein particles of 22 nm of diameter that do not contain a nucleocapsid (By similarity). From Woodchuck hepatitis B virus (isolate w64/pWS23) (WHV).
   4681..5069    +  misc_feature   WPRE: woodchuck hepatitis virus posttranscriptional regulatory element
   5086..5105    +  misc_feature   cPPT/CTS (fragment): central polypurine tract and central termination sequence of HIV-1
   5107..5141    +  LTR            3' LTR (ΔU3) (fragment): self-inactivating 3' long terminal repeat (LTR) from HIV-1
   5145..5178    +  protein_bind   loxP: Cre-mediated recombination occurs in the 8-bp core sequence (GCATACAT). Cre recombinase
   5181..5224    -  polyA_signal   SV40 poly(A) signal (fragment): SV40 polyadenylation signal
   5228..5272    -  polyA_signal   SV40 poly(A) signal (fragment): SV40 polyadenylation signal
   5288..5348    +  ncRNA          mir-TAR: Accession: RF00250 - Trans-activation response element (TAR)
   5389..5613    +  polyA_signal   bGH poly(A) signal: bovine growth hormone polyadenylation signal
   5618..5674    -  CDS            lacI (fragment): lac repressor; lacI; The lac repressor binds to the lac operator to inhibit transcription in E. coli. This inhibition can be relieved by adding lactose or isopropyl-β-D-thiogalactopyranoside (IPTG).
   5857..6445    -  rep_origin     ori: high-copy-number ColE1/pMB1/pBR322/pUC origin of replication
   6616..7476    -  CDS            AmpR: β-lactamase; bla; confers resistance to ampicillin, carbenicillin, and related antibiotics
   7477..7581    -  promoter       AmpR promoter: bla
