[The description below was written by a language model from this plasmid's Addgene catalogue record and pLannotate feature annotations shown in this document.]
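Description:
pCVL RipTAL(Nd154C63) SFFV Age-Xho/Xba-Sal linkers is an empty lentiviral backbone for building and expressing megaTALs or other TAL-effector fusions in mammalian cells. It was derived from the corresponding pCVL TAL(Nd154C63) vector by replacing the TAL N-terminal region, between the SbfI and XhoI sites, with an N-terminal sequence from a RipTAL. The plasmid is about 7.6 kb. In bacteria it is maintained through a high-copy ColE1/pUC-type origin and selected with ampicillin via the β-lactamase gene and its own promoter.

The viral framework has the layout of a third-generation, self-inactivating HIV-1 transfer vector. An RSV promoter drives a truncated 5' LTR, followed by the Ψ packaging signal with a gag fragment, the RRE for Rev-dependent export of genomic RNA, and a cPPT/CTS element. At the other end are a WPRE to enhance transcript expression, a ΔU3 3' LTR region that is annotated only in fragments and contains a loxP site, and a bGH polyadenylation signal.

The internal cassette uses the SFFV LTR promoter, which is followed by a TagBFP coding sequence and then by a TAL-effector-like segment that the annotation matches to an avrXa10 fragment. This segment presumably corresponds to the TAL scaffold flanking the cloning linkers. The record does not say how TagBFP and the TAL open reading frame are joined. Users insert the RVD repeat array that sets DNA-binding specificity between the AgeI and XhoI sites. They insert a meganuclease or other fusion partner between the XbaI and SalI sites. The blue fluorescence can plausibly serve to mark transfected or transduced cells.
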