Addgene plasmid #50626: pCVL RipTAL(Nd154C63) SFFV Age-Xho/Xba-Sal linkers
Purpose: (Empty Backbone) pRipTAL plasmid for cloning of megaTALs or other TAL-fusions and expression in mammalian cells. RVDs are cloned between Age-Xho sites and meganuclease/fusion is cloned between Xba-Sal sites.
Depositing lab: Andrew Scharenberg. Depositing organization: University of Washington.
Backbone
  Vector backbone: pCVL TAL(Nd154C63) SFFV Age-Xho/Xba-Sal linkers
  Modifications to backbone: cloned the N terminal sequence for the RipTAL (based on information from doi: 10.1111/nph.12324) in place of the TAL N term between the SbfI and XhoI sites
  Vector type: Mammalian Expression, Lentiviral, TALEN
Growth in bacteria
  Bacterial resistance: Ampicillin, 100 μg/mL
  Growth temperature: 37°C
  Growth strain: DH5alpha
  Copy number: High Copy
Terms and licenses: Academic/Nonprofit Terms; Industry Terms: Not Available to Industry
How to cite: pCVL RipTAL(Nd154C63) SFFV Age-Xho/Xba-Sal linkers was a gift from Andrew Scharenberg (Addgene plasmid # 50626 ; http://n2t.net/addgene:50626 ; RRID:Addgene_50626)
