>Addgene plasmid #50626 | pCVL RipTAL(Nd154C63) SFFV Age-Xho/Xba-Sal linkers | addgene partial sequence | sequence record 77970 | SFFVpro-F 5'-CTTCTGCTTCCCGAGCTCTA-3'
CCCTCACTCGGCGCGCCAGTCCTCCGACAGACTGAGTCGCCCGATGGCTAGCGAGCTGATTAAGGAGAAC
ATGCACATGAAGCTGTACATGGAGGGCACCGTGGACAACCATCACTTCAAGTGCACATCCGAGGGCGAAG
GCAAGCCCTACGAGGGCACCCAGACCATGAGAATCAAGGTGGTCGAGGGCGGCCCTCTCCCCTTCGCCTT
CGACATCCTGGCTACTAGCTTCCTCTACGGCAGCAAGACCTTCATCAACCACACCCAGGGCATCCCCGAC
TTCTTCAAGCAGTCCTTCCCTGAGGGCTTCACATGGGAGAGAGTCACCACATACGAAGACGGGGGCGTGC
TGACCGCTACCCAGGACACCAGCCTCCAGGACGGCTGCCTCATCTACAACGTCAAGATCAGAGGGGTGAA
CTTCACATCCAACGGCCCTGTGATGCAGAAGAAAACACTCGGCTGGGAGGCCTTCACCGAGACACTGTAC
CCCGCTGACGGCGGCCTGGAAGGCAGAAACGACATGGCCCTGAAGCTCGTGGGCGGGAGCCATCTGATCG
CAAACATCAAGACCACATATAGATCCAAGAAACCCGCTAAGAACCTCAAGATGCCTGGCGTCTACTATGT
GGACTACAGACTGGAAAGAATCAAGGAGGCCAACAACGAGACCTACGTCGAGCAGCACGAGGTGGCAGTG
GCCAGATACTGCGACCTCCCTAGCAAACTGGGGCACAAGCTTAATTCAGAGGGCAGAGGAAGTCTTCTAA
CATGCGGTGACGTGGAGGAGAATCCGGGCCCCTGCAGGTATCCATATGATGTCCCAGATTATGCGCCACC
TAAGAAGAAACGCAAAGTCGTAGACCTCAGAACCCTCGGCTATTCACAGCAGCAGCAGGAAAAAATTAAG
CCTAAAGTGCGAAGCACGGTTGCCCAGCATCATGAGGCCTTGGTCGGACATGGTTTTACTCACGCTGATA
TCTGCAGAATTTC
