>Addgene plasmid #50626 | pCVL RipTAL(Nd154C63) SFFV Age-Xho/Xba-Sal linkers | addgene partial sequence | sequence record 79583 | WPRE-R 5'-CATAGCGTAAAAGGAGCAACA-3'
CAATCTTTCACAAATTTTGTAATCCAGAGGTTGATTAACAGGAACAGAGCGTAAATAACGGGAAAGTTTC
TTAACATGTTTGTCTTGTGGCAATACACCTGAACTAGTAATTACATATCCCTAAAAATGTAAATGATTGC
CCCACCATTTTGTTCTATTAACATTTAAATGTATACCCAAATCAAGAAAAACAGAACAAATATGGGTATA
AATGGCGGTAAGATGCTCGGTCGACTGAGATCAGATCACTACGTCATCTAGATATCGCAACGCGATGGGA
CGTGCGTTCGCCAATACGGCGATTGACTCTTCTGATCAATTCCGGCGCGTGCGGCAATCCCTTTTTCACT
GCATCCATGGCAGGACGTCCGCCGAGGCAGGCCAAGGCGACGAGGTGGTCGTTGGTCAACGCGGCCAACG
CCGGATCAGGCCGGCTCAGCTGGGCCACAATGCTCTCGAGGTCAGTCAGCTAGCATGCACCGGTAAGCTT
CCTTCGCAGCCTATACAGGGCTTGGATTGCTGGCCGCTCTCCGTACTGGGCCACTGTGGCGATCTGGGAG
GCGGACAGCCGCAGCGGGGCGGCAGTAAGTGCGGTAGCCACAGGCAGCAGGGCTTGGAGCGCCAGATCTC
CGCTCCGCTGCCGGGCGATATCCACTATGTGAGCGCGAGTCAGTTCTGGCAGGGCGGCGGCGAGCTCGGG
GTAGTTCCGAGCGACCACGCGCAAACTCTGTCTCCGCCGAGAAATTCTGCAGATATCAGCGTGAGTAAAA
CCATGTCCGACCAAGGCCTCATGATGCTGGGCAACCGTGCTTCGCACTTTAGGCTTAATTTTTTCCTGCT
GCTGCTGTGAATAGCCGAGGGTTCTGAGGTCTACGACTTTGCGTTTCTTCTTAGGTGGCGCATAATCTGG
GACATCATATGGATACCTGCAGGGGCCCGGATTCTCCTCCACGTCACCGCATGTTAGAAGACTTCCTCTG
CCCTCTGAATTA
