>Addgene plasmid #50626 | pCVL RipTAL(Nd154C63) SFFV Age-Xho/Xba-Sal linkers | addgene partial sequence | sequence record 79587 | TAL_R2 5'-ggcgacgaggtggtcgttgg-3'
GGCCGGCTCAGCTGGGCCACAATGCTCTCGAGGTCAGTCAGCTAGCATGCACCGGTAAGCTTCCTTCGCA
GCCTATACAGGGCTTGGATTGCTGGCCGCTCTCCGTACTGGGCCACTGTGGCGATCTGGGAGGCGGACAG
CCGCAGCGGGGCGGCAGTAAGTGCGGTAGCCACAGGCAGCAGGGCTTGGAGCGCCAGATCTCCGCTCCGC
TGCCGGGCGATATCCACTATGTGAGCGCGAGTCAGTTCTGGCAGGGCGGCGGCGAGCTCGGGGTAGTTCC
GAGCGACCACGCGCAAACTCTGTCTCCGCCGAGAAATTCTGCAGATATCAGCGTGAGTAAAACCATGTCC
GACCAAGGCCTCATGATGCTGGGCAACCGTGCTTCGCACTTTAGGCTTAATTTTTTCCTGCTGCTGCTGT
GAATAGCCGAGGGTTCTGAGGTCTACGACTTTGCGTTTCTTCTTAGGTGGCGCATAATCTGGGACATCAT
ATGGATACCTGCAGGGGCCCGGATTCTCCTCCACGTCACCGCATGTTAGAAGACTTCCTCTGCCCTCTGA
ATTAAGCTTGTGCCCCAGTTTGCTAGGGAGGTCGCAGTATCTGGCCACTGCCACCTCGTGCTGCTCGACG
TAGGTCTCGTTGTTGGCCTCCTTGATTCTTTCCAGTCTGTAGTCCACATAGTAGACGCCAGGCATCTTGA
GGTTCTTAGCGGGTTTCTTGGATCTATATGTGGTCTTGATGTTTGCGATCAGATGGCTCCCGCCCACGAG
CTTCAGGGCCATGTCGTTTCTGCCTTCCAGGCCGCCGTCAGCGGGGTACAGTGTCTCGGTGAAGGCCTCC
CAGCCGAGTGTTTTCTTCTGCATCACAGGGCCGTTGGATGTGAAGTTCACCCCTCTGATCTTGACGTTGT
AGATGAGGCAGCCGTCCTGGAGGCTGGTGTCCTGGGTAGCGGTCAGCACGCCCCCGTCTTC
