>Addgene plasmid #50626 | pCVL RipTAL(Nd154C63) SFFV Age-Xho/Xba-Sal linkers | addgene partial sequence | sequence record 79589 | TagRFPmKate-F1 5'-AGGCCGACAAAGAGACCTAC-3'
GTGGCAGTGGCCAGATACTGCGACCTCCCTAGCAAACTGGGGCACAAGCTTAATTCAGAGGGCAGAGGAA
GTCTTCTAACATGCGGTGACGTGGAGGAGAATCCGGGCCCCTGCAGGTATCCATATGATGTCCCAGATTA
TGCGCCACCTAAGAAGAAACGCAAAGTCGTAGACCTCAGAACCCTCGGCTATTCACAGCAGCAGCAGGAA
AAAATTAAGCCTAAAGTGCGAAGCACGGTTGCCCAGCATCATGAGGCCTTGGTCGGACATGGTTTTACTC
ACGCTGATATCTGCAGAATTTCTCGGCGGAGACAGAGTTTGCGCGTGGTCGCTCGGAACTACCCCGAGCT
CGCCGCCGCCCTGCCAGAACTGACTCGCGCTCACATAGTGGATATCGCCCGGCAGCGGAGCGGAGATCTG
GCGCTCCAAGCCCTGCTGCCTGTGGCTACCGCACTTACTGCCGCCCCGCTGCGGCTGTCCGCCTCCCAGA
TCGCCACAGTGGCCCAGTACGGAGAGCGGCCAGCAATCCAAGCCCTGTATAGGCTGCGAAGGAAGCTTAC
CGGTGCATGCTAGCTGACTGACCTCGAGAGCATTGTGGCCCAGCTGAGCCGGCCTGATCCGGCGTTGGCC
GCGTTGACCAACGACCACCTCGTCGCCTTGGCCTGCCTCGGCGGACGTCCTGCCATGGATGCAGTGAAAA
AGGGATTGCCGCACGCGCCGGAATTGATCAGAAGAGTCAATCGCCGTATTGGCGAACGCACGTCCCATCG
CGTTGCGATATCTAGATGACGTAGTGATCTGATCTCAGTCGACCGAGCATCTTACCGCCATTTATACCCA
TATTTGTTCTGTTTTTCTTGATTTGGGTATACATTTAAATGTTAATAGAACAAAATGGTGGGGCAATCAT
TTACATTTTTAGGGATATGTAATTACTAGTTCAGGTGTATTGCCACAAGACAAACATGTTAAGAAACTTT
CCCGTTATTTACG
